Addgene plasmid #107203: pll2.2
Purpose: PLL design 2.2
Depositing lab: Sarel Fleishman. Depositing organization: Weizmann Institute of Science. Publication: Highly active enzymes by automated combinatorial backbone assembly and sequence design. Lapidoth G, Khersonsky O, Lipsh R, Dym O, Albeck S, Rogotner S, Fleishman SJ. Nat Commun. 2018 Jul 17;9(1):2780. doi: 10.1038/s41467-018-05205-5. PubMed 30018322.
Backbone
  Vector backbone: pETMBPH
  Total vector size (bp): 6263
  Vector type: Bacterial Expression
Growth in bacteria
  Bacterial resistance: Kanamycin, 50 μg/mL
  Growth temperature: 37°C
  Growth strain: DH5alpha
  Copy number: Low Copy
Gene/Insert
  Gene/Insert name: PLL 2.2
  Species: Synthetic
  Insert size (bp): 963
  Cloning method: Restriction Enzyme; 5′ cloning site EcoRI (unknown if destroyed); 3′ cloning site PstI (unknown if destroyed)
  Sequencing primers: 5′ ACTAGTGGTTCTGGTTCCGCGGGTG; 3′ CCCGTTTAGAGGCCCCAAGGG
Terms and licenses: Academic/Nonprofit Terms; Industry Terms: Not Available to Industry
How to cite: pll2.2 was a gift from Sarel Fleishman (Addgene plasmid # 107203 ; http://n2t.net/addgene:107203 ; RRID:Addgene_107203)
