[The description below was written by a language model from this plasmid's Addgene catalogue record and pLannotate feature annotations shown in this document.]
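Description:
pll2.2 is a bacterial expression plasmid built on the pETMBPH backbone, a pET-style vector for T7-driven production of maltose-binding-protein fusions in E. coli. It carries a synthetic 963 bp insert, PLL 2.2, described in the record only as "PLL design 2.2"; the associated publication concerns highly active enzymes generated by automated combinatorial backbone assembly and sequence design, so the insert is one such computationally designed protein. The record does not spell out what PLL stands for or the enzyme's activity. The insert was cloned between EcoRI and PstI sites.

In the annotated sequence, a T7 promoter with an adjacent lac operator and the T7 gene 10 ribosome binding site drives an open reading frame that begins with a short His-tag-like fragment, continues through a signal-less (cytosolic) MBP, and is followed by a TEV protease site fragment, which would allow the MBP solubility and purification partner to be removed. The unannotated stretch of roughly 1 kb downstream of the TEV site matches the expected position and size of the PLL 2.2 insert. Beyond it lie a His-tag fragment and the T7 terminator; whether that His tag is in frame with the insert cannot be judged from the table. The plasmid-borne lacI gene keeps expression repressed until IPTG induction in a host supplying T7 RNA polymerase.

Propagation relies on a ColE1/pBR322-type origin with rop and bom, consistent with the low copy number listed, and selection is by kanamycin resistance; an f1 origin and residual tetracycline-resistance fragments are also present. The sequenced record is 7,203 nt, whereas the catalogue gives 6,263 bp as the total vector size, a figure that may exclude the insert.
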