Features (pLannotate 1.2.2; 21 found; start..end, strand, type, name):
      1..19      +  promoter       T7 promoter: promoter for bacteriophage T7 RNA polymerase
     20..44      +  protein_bind   lac operator: The lac repressor binds to the lac operator to inhibit transcription in E. coli. This inhibition can be relieved by adding lactose or isopropyl-β-D-thiogalactopyranoside (IPTG). lac repressor encoded by lacI
     59..81      +  RBS            RBS: efficient ribosome binding site from bacteriophage T7 gene 10 (Olins and Rangwala, 1989)
    101..117     +  CDS            capTEV™ (fragment): composite tag for in vivo biotinylation, TEV protease cleavage, and 6xHis tagging
    119..1216    +  CDS            MBP: maltose binding protein from E. coli; malE (mutated); This version of the gene does not encode a signal sequence, so MBP will remain in the cytosol.
   1241..1259    +  CDS            TEV site (fragment): tobacco etch virus (TEV) protease recognition and cleavage site
   2285..2308    +  CDS            9xHis (fragment): 9xHis affinity tag
   2334..2377    +  CDS            SET1 (fragment): solubility-enhancement tag derived from T7 phage gene 10B
   2385..2432    +  terminator     T7 terminator: transcription terminator for bacteriophage T7 RNA polymerase
   2469..2897    +  rep_origin     f1 ori (sequence partly withheld): f1 bacteriophage origin of replication; arrow indicates direction of (+) strand synthesis
   2950..3007    +  promoter       AmpR promoter (fragment): bla
   3016..3831    -  CDS            KanR: aminoglycoside phosphotransferase; aph(3')-Ia; confers resistance to kanamycin in bacteria or G418 (Geneticin®) in eukaryotes
   3953..4541    +  rep_origin     ori: high-copy-number ColE1/pMB1/pBR322/pUC origin of replication
   4727..4866    -  misc_feature   bom: basis of mobility region from pBR322
   4968..5159    -  CDS            rop: Rop protein, which maintains plasmids at low copy number; rop
   5176..5556    +  CDS            YPB1_ECOLX: Protein predicted: Swiss-Prot protein existence level 4. From Escherichia coli.
   5618..5682    -  CDS            TcR (fragment): tetracycline efflux protein; tet; confers resistance to tetracycline
   5697..5718    -  protein_bind   CAP binding site: CAP binding activates transcription in the presence of cAMP. E. coli catabolite activator protein
   5731..6813    -  CDS            lacI: lac repressor; lacI; The lac repressor binds to the lac operator to inhibit transcription in E. coli. This inhibition can be relieved by adding lactose or isopropyl-β-D-thiogalactopyranoside (IPTG).
   6814..6891    -  promoter       lacI promoter: lacI
   6899..7178    -  CDS            TcR (fragment): tetracycline efflux protein; tet; confers resistance to tetracycline
>Addgene plasmid #107203 | pll2.2 | addgene full sequence | sequence record 206314 | Addgene NGS Result
TAATACGACTCACTATAGGGGAATTGTGAGCGGATAACAATTCCCCTCTAGAAATAATTTTGTTTAACTT
TAAGAAGGAGATATACATATGGGCAGCAGCCATCATCATCATCATCACAAAATCGAAGAAGGTAAACTGG
TAATCTGGATTAACGGCGATAAAGGCTATAACGGTCTCGCTGAAGTCGGTAAGAAATTCGAGAAAGATAC
CGGAATTAAAGTCACCGTTGAGCATCCGGATAAACTGGAAGAGAAATTCCCACAGGTTGCGGCAACTGGC
GATGGCCCTGACATTATCTTCTGGGCACACGACCGCTTTGGTGGCTACGCTCAATCTGGCCTGTTGGCTG
AAATCACCCCGGACAAAGCGTTCCAGGACAAGCTGTATCCGTTTACCTGGGATGCCGTACGTTACAACGG
CAAGCTGATTGCTTACCCGATCGCTGTTGAAGCGTTATCGCTGATTTATAACAAAGATCTGCTGCCGAAC
CCGCCAAAAACCTGGGAAGAGATCCCGGCGCTGGATAAAGAACTGAAAGCGAAAGGTAAGAGCGCGCTGA
TGTTCAACCTGCAAGAACCGTACTTCACCTGGCCGCTGATTGCTGCTGACGGGGGTTATGCGTTCAAGTA
TGAAAACGGCAAGCACGACATTAAAGACGTGGGCGTGGATAACGCTGGCGCGAAAGCGGGTCTGACCTTC
CTGGTTGACCTGATTAAAAACAAACACATGAATGCAGACACCGATTACTCCATCGCAGAAGCTGCCTTTA
ATAAAGGCGAAACAGCGATGACCATCAACGGCCCGTGGGCATGGTCCAACATCGACACCAGCAAAGTGAA
TTATGGTGTAACGGTACTGCCGACCTTCAAGGGTCAACCATCCAAACCGTTCGTTGGCGTGCTGAGCGCA
GGTATTAACGCCGCCAGTCCGAACAAAGAGCTGGCAAAAGAGTTCCTCGAAAACTATCTGCTGACTGATG
AAGGTCTGGAAGCGGTTAATAAAGACAAACCGCTGGGTGCCGTAGCGCTGAAGTCTTACGAGGAAGAGTT
GGCGAAAGATCCACGTATTGCCGCCACCATGGAAAACGCCCAGAAAGGTGAAATCATGCCGAACATCCCG
CAGATGTCCGCTTTCTGGTATGCCGTGCGTACTGCGGTGATCAACGCCGCCAGCGGTCGTCAGACTGTCG
ATGAAGCCCTGAAAGACGCGCAGACTACTAGTGGTTCTGGTTCCGCGGGTGAAAACCTGTACTTCCAGGG
TACCATTGGATCCGAATTCGAAATGGTGGAAACCGTGTGCGGTCCTGTGCCGGTTGAACAGCTGGGCAAA
ACCCTGATTCATGAACATTTTCTGTTTGGCTATCCTGGCTTTCAGGGCGATGTGACTCGTGGAACCTTTA
ACGAAGAAGAAGCGCTGCGTGTTGCGGTTGAAGAAGCGGAACGCATGAAAGCGCATGGCGTTCGTACCGT
AGTTGATCCGACCCCGAACGATTGCGGTCGCAACCCGGCATTTCTGCGTCGTGTGGCGGAAGAAACCGGC
CTGAACATTATTTGTGCGACCGGATATTATTATGAAGGCGAAGGCGCGCCGCCGTATTTTCAGTTTCGTC
GCCTTCTGGGCACCGCGGAAGATGATATTTATGAAATGTTTGTGGCGGAACTGACCGAAGGCATTGCGGA
TACCGGCATTAAAGCGGGCGTGATTAAACTGGCGAGCAGCAAAGGCGGCATTACCGAATATGAAGAAATG
TTCTTTCGTGCAGCGGCTCGCGCTCAGCGTGAAACCGGCGCGGTGATTATTACCCATACCCAGGAAGGCA
CTATGGGCCCGGAACAGGCGCGACTTCTGAAAGAAGAAGGCGCTGATCCGGATAAAATTGTGATTGGCCA
CATGGGTGATAACGATGATCTGGATTATCATCGCTGGACCCTGGCGTATGGCGTGTATATTGGCTTTGAT
GGCTTTGGCCGCGATATTTATCTGCCGTGGGAACGCCGTGTGGAACTGATTGCTGCGCTTATTCGCGATG
GCTATGCGGATCGCATTCTTCTGAGCCATGATAGCGTGAACGTGTGGCTGGGCCGCCCGTTTACCTGGCC
GGAACCGTTTGCGGAAATGATGAAAAACTGGCATGTGGAACATCTTTTTCGTACTGTGATTCCTGCGCTT
AAAGAACGCGGCGTGACCGATGAAGATATTGAACAGATGTTTGTGGGCAACCCGGCGCGCCTGTTTAGCT
AACTGCAGGCGAGCTCCGTCGACAAGCTTGCGGCCGCACTCGAGCACCACCACCACCACCACCACCACTA
ATTGATTAATACCTAGGCTGCTAAACAAAGCCCGAAAGGAAGCTGAGTTGGCTGCTGCCACCGCTGAGCA
ATAACTAGCATAACCCCTTGGGGCCTCTAAACGGGTCTTGAGGGGTTTTTTGCTGAAAGGAGGAACTATA
TCCGGATTGGCGAATGGG
[124 nt withheld, positions 2469-2592]
C
[91 nt withheld, positions 2594-2684]
A
[49 nt withheld, positions 2686-2734]
CCTTTGACGTTGGAGTCCACGTTCTTT
[37 nt withheld, positions 2762-2798]
ACCCTATCTCGGTCTATTCTTTTGATTTATAAGGGATTTTGCCGATTTCGGCCTATTGGTTAAAAAATGA
GCTGATTTAACAAAAATTTAACGCGAATTTTAACAAAATATTAACGCTTACAATTTAGGTGGCACTTTTC
GGGGAAATGTGCGCGGAACCCCTATTTGTTTATTTTTCTAAATACATTCAAATATGTATCCGCTCATGAA
TTAATTCTTAGAAAAACTCATCGAGCATCAAATGAAACTGCAATTTATTCATATCAGGATTATCAATACC
ATATTTTTGAAAAAGCCGTTTCTGTAATGAAGGAGAAAACTCACCGAGGCAGTTCCATAGGATGGCAAGA
TCCTGGTATCGGTCTGCGATTCCGACTCGTCCAACATCAATACAACCTATTAATTTCCCCTCGTCAAAAA
TAAGGTTATCAAGTGAGAAATCACCATGAGTGACGACTGAATCCGGTGAGAATGGCAAAAGTTTATGCAT
TTCTTTCCAGACTTGTTCAACAGGCCAGCCATTACGCTCGTCATCAAAATCACTCGCATCAACCAAACCG
TTATTCATTCGTGATTGCGCCTGAGCGAGACGAAATACGCGATCGCTGTTAAAAGGACAATTACAAACAG
GAATCGAATGCAACCGGCGCAGGAACACTGCCAGCGCATCAACAATATTTTCACCTGAATCAGGATATTC
TTCTAATACCTGGAATGCTGTTTTCCCGGGGATCGCAGTGGTGAGTAACCATGCATCATCAGGAGTACGG
ATAAAATGCTTGATGGTCGGAAGAGGCATAAATTCCGTCAGCCAGTTTAGTCTGACCATCTCATCTGTAA
CATCATTGGCAACGCTACCTTTGCCATGTTTCAGAAACAACTCTGGCGCATCGGGCTTCCCATACAATCG
ATAGATTGTCGCACCTGATTGCCCGACATTATCGCGAGCCCATTTATACCCATATAAATCAGCATCCATG
TTGGAATTTAATCGCGGCCTAGAGCAAGACGTTTCCCGTTGAATATGGCTCATAACACCCCTTGTATTAC
TGTTTATGTAAGCAGACAGTTTTATTGTTCATGACCAAAATCCCTTAACGTGAGTTTTCGTTCCACTGAG
CGTCAGACCCCGTAGAAAAGATCAAAGGATCTTCTTGAGATCCTTTTTTTCTGCGCGTAATCTGCTGCTT
GCAAACAAAAAAACCACCGCTACCAGCGGTGGTTTGTTTGCCGGATCAAGAGCTACCAACTCTTTTTCCG
AAGGTAACTGGCTTCAGCAGAGCGCAGATACCAAATACTGTCCTTCTAGTGTAGCCGTAGTTAGGCCACC
ACTTCAAGAACTCTGTAGCACCGCCTACATACCTCGCTCTGCTAATCCTGTTACCAGTGGCTGCTGCCAG
TGGCGATAAGTCGTGTCTTACCGGGTTGGACTCAAGACGATAGTTACCGGATAAGGCGCAGCGGTCGGGC
TGAACGGGGGGTTCGTGCACACAGCCCAGCTTGGAGCGAACGACCTACACCGAACTGAGATACCTACAGC
GTGAGCTATGAGAAAGCGCCACGCTTCCCGAAGGGAGAAAGGCGGACAGGTATCCGGTAAGCGGCAGGGT
CGGAACAGGAGAGCGCACGAGGGAGCTTCCAGGGGGAAACGCCTGGTATCTTTATAGTCCTGTCGGGTTT
CGCCACCTCTGACTTGAGCGTCGATTTTTGTGATGCTCGTCAGGGGGGCGGAGCCTATGGAAAAACGCCA
GCAACGCGGCCTTTTTACGGTTCCTGGCCTTTTGCTGGCCTTTTGCTCACATGTTCTTTCCTGCGTTATC
CCCTGATTCTGTGGATAACCGTATTACCGCCTTTGAGTGAGCTGATACCGCTCGCCGCAGCCGAACGACC
GAGCGCAGCGAGTCAGTGAGCGAGGAAGCGGAAGAGCGCCTGATGCGGTATTTTCTCCTTACGCATCTGT
GCGGTATTTCACACCGCAATGGTGCACTCTCAGTACAATCTGCTCTGATGCCGCATAGTTAAGCCAGTAT
ACACTCCGCTATCGCTACGTGACTGGGTCATGGCTGCGCCCCGACACCCGCCAACACCCGCTGACGCGCC
CTGACGGGCTTGTCTGCTCCCGGCATCCGCTTACAGACAAGCTGTGACCGTCTCCGGGAGCTGCATGTGT
CAGAGGTTTTCACCGTCATCACCGAAACGCGCGAGGCAGCTGCGGTAAAGCTCATCAGCGTGGTCGTGAA
GCGATTCACAGATGTCTGCCTGTTCATCCGCGTCCAGCTCGTTGAGTTTCTCCAGAAGCGTTAATGTCTG
GCTTCTGATAAAGCGGGCCATGTTAAGGGCGGTTTTTTCCTGTTTGGTCACTGATGCCTCCGTGTAAGGG
GGATTTCTGTTCATGGGGGTAATGATACCGATGAAACGAGAGAGGATGCTCACGATACGGGTTACTGATG
ATGAACATGCCCGGTTACTGGAACGTTGTGAGGGTAAACAACTGGCGGTATGGATGCGGCGGGACCAGAG
AAAAATCACTCAGGGTCAATGCCAGCGCTTCGTTAATACAGATGTAGGTGTTCCACAGGGTAGCCAGCAG
CATCCTGCGATGCAGATCCGGAACATAATGGTGCAGGGCGCTGACTTCCGCGTTTCCAGACTTTACGAAA
CACGGAAACCGAAGACCATTCATGTTGTTGCTCAGGTCGCAGACGTTTTGCAGCAGCAGTCGCTTCACGT
TCGCTCGCGTATCGGTGATTCATTCTGCTAACCAGTAAGGCAACCCCGCCAGCCTAGCCGGGTCCTCAAC
GACAGGAGCACGATCATGCTAGTCATGCCCCGCGCCCACCGGAAGGAGCTGACTGGGTTGAAGGCTCTCA
AGGGCATCGGTCGAGATCCCGGTGCCTAATGAGTGAGCTAACTTACATTAATTGCGTTGTGCTCACTGCC
CGCTTTCCAGTCGGGAAACCTGTCGTGCCAGCTGCATTAATGAATCGGCCAACGCGCGGGGAGAGGCGGT
TTGCGTATTGGGCGCCAGGGTGGTTTTTCTTTTCACCAGTGAGACGGGCAACAGCTGATTGCCCTTCACC
GCCTGGCCCTGAGAGAGTTGCAGCAAGCGGTCCACGCTGGTTTGCCCCAGCAGGCGAAAATCCTGTTTGA
TGGTGGTTAACGGCGGGATATAACATGAGCTGTCTTCGGTATCGTCGTATCCCACTACCGAGATGTCCGC
ACCAACGCGCAGCCCGGACTCGGTAATGGCGCGCATTGCGCCCAGCGCCATCTGATCGTTGGCAACCAGC
ATCGCAGTGGGAACGATGCCCTCATTCAGCATTTGCATGGTTTGTTGAAAACCGGACATGGCACTCCAGT
CGCCTTCCCGTTCCGCTATCGGCTGAATTTGATTGCGAGTGAGATATTTATGCCAGCCAGCCAGACGCAG
ACGCGCCGAGACAGAACTTAATGGGCCCGCTAACAGCGCGATTTGCTGGTGACCCAATGCGACCAGATGC
TCCACGCCCAGTCGCGTACCGTCTTCATGGGAGAAAATAATACTGTTGATGGGTGTCTGGTCAGAGACAT
CAAGAAATAACGCCGGAACATTAGTGCAGGCAGCTTCCACAGCAATGGCATCCTGGTCATCCAGCGGATA
GTTAATGATCAGCCCACTGACGCGTTGCGCGAGAAGATTGTGCACCGCCGCTTTACAGGCTTCGACGCCG
CTTCGTTCTACCATCGACACCACCACGCTGGCACCCAGTTGATCGGCGCGAGATTTAATCGCCGCGACAA
TTTGCGACGGCGCGTGCAGGGCCAGACTGGAGGTGGCAACGCCAATCAGCAACGACTGTTTGCCCGCCAG
TTGTTGTGCCACGCGGTTGGGAATGTAATTCAGCTCCGCCATCGCCGCTTCCACTTTTTCCCGCGTTTTC
GCAGAAACGTGGCTGGCCTGGTTCACCACGCGGGAAACGGTCTGATAAGAGACACCGGCATACTCTGCGA
CATCGTATAACGTTACTGGTTTCACATTCACCACCCTGAATTGACTCTCTTCCGGGCGCTATCATGCCAT
ACCGCGAAAGGTTTTGCGCCATTCGATGGTGTCCTGGATCTCGACGCTCTCCCTTATGCGACTCCTGCAT
TAGGAAGCAGCCCAGTAGTAGGTTGAGGCCGTTGAGCACCGCCGCCGCAAGGAATGGTGCATGCAAGGAG
ATGGCGCCCAACAGTCCCCCGGCCACGGGGCCTGCCACCATACCCACGCCGAAACAAGCGCTCATGAGCC
CGAAGTGGCGAGCCCGATCTTCCCCATCGGTGATGTCGGCGATATAGGCGCCAGCAACCGCACCTGTGGC
GCCGGTGATGCCGGCCACGATGCGTCCGGCGTAGAGGATCGAGATCGATCTCGATCCCGCGAAAT
